>Addgene plasmid #52067 | GSN-bio-His | depositor full sequence | sequence record 80292 | GSN-bio-His sequence 8984 bps
GTCGACCTCCATCACGGCCTATAAGAGTGAGGGGGAGTCAGCGGAGTTCTCCTTCCCACTCAACCTTGGA
GAGGAAAGCCTGCAGGGAGAGTTGAGATGGAAGGCAGAGAAGGCTCCTTCTTCCCAGTCCTGGATCACCT
TCTCCCTAAAGAACCAAAAGGTGTCTGTGCAGAAGTCTACTAGCAACCCCAAGTTCCAGCTGTCCGAAAC
GCTCCCACTCACCCTTCAGATACCCCAGGTCTCCCTTCAGTTTGCTGGTTCTGGCAACCTGACCCTGACT
CTGGACAGAGGGATACTGTATCAGGAAGTGAACCTGGTGGTGATGAAAGTGACTCAGCCCGACAGCAACA
CTTTGACCTGTGAGGTGATGGGACCCACCTCACCCAAGATGAGACTGATCTTGAAGCAGGAGAATCAGGA
GGCCAGGGTCTCCAGGCAGGAGAAAGTGATTCAAGTGCAGGCCCCTGAAGCAGGGGTGTGGCAATGTCTA
CTGAGTGAAGGTGAAGAGGTCAAGATGGACTCCAAGATCCAGGTTTTATCCAAAGGGTTGAATTCCGGCA
GCCTGCACCACATCCTGGACGCCCAGAAGATGCTGTGGAACCACAGGGACAGGAACCTGCCTCCTCTGGC
CCCTCTGGGCCCCCACCACCATCACCACCATTGAGTCTAGACACGTGATTAATTAAGGATCCCCCGACCT
CGACCTCTGGCTAATAAAGGAAATTTATTTTCATTGCAATAGTGTGTTGGAATTTTTTGTGTCTCTCACT
CGGAAGGACATATGGGAGGGCAAATCATTTGGTCGAGATCCCTCGGAGATCTCTAGCTAGAGGATCGATC
CCCGCCCCGGACGAACTAAACCTGACTACGACATCTCTGCCCCTTCTTCGCGGGGCAGTGCATGTAATCC
CTTCAGTTGGTTGGTACAACTTGCCAACTGGGCCCTGTTCCACATGTGACACGGGGGGGGACCAAACACA
AAGGGGTTCTCTGACTGTAGTTGACATCCTTATAAATGGATGTGCACATTTGCCAACACTGAGTGGCTTT
CATCCTGGAGCAGACTTTGCAGTCTGTGGACTGCAACACAACATTGCCTTTATGTGTAACTCTTGGCTGA
AGCTCTTACACCAATGCTGGGGGACATGTACCTCCCAGGGGCCCAGGAAGACTACGGGAGGCTACACCAA
CGTCAATCAGAGGGGCCTGTGTAGCTACCGATAAGCGGACCCTCAAGAGGGCATTAGCAATAGTGTTTAT
AAGGCCCCCTTGTTAACCCTAAACGGGTAGCATATGCTTCCCGGGTAGTAGTATATACTATCCAGACTAA
CCCTAATTCAATAGCATATGTTACCCAACGGGAAGCATATGCTATCGAATTAGGGTTAGTAAAAGGGTCC
TAAGGAACAGCGATATCTCCCACCCCATGAGCTGTCACGGTTTTATTTACATGGGGTCAGGATTCCACGA
GGGTAGTGAACCATTTTAGTCACAAGGGCAGTGGCTGAAGATCAAGGAGCGGGCAGTGAACTCTCCTGAA
TCTTCGCCTGCTTCTTCATTCTCCTTCGTTTAGCTAATAGAATAACTGCTGAGTTGTGAACAGTAAGGTG
TATGTGAGGTGCTCGAAAACAAGGTTTCAGGTGACGCCCCCAGAATAAAATTTGGACGGGGGGTTCAGTG
GTGGCATTGTGCTATGACACCAATATAACCCTCACAAACCCCTTGGGCAATAAATACTAGTGTAGGAATG
AAACATTCTGAATATCTTTAACAATAGAAATCCATGGGGTGGGGACAAGCCGTAAAGACTGGATGTCCAT
CTCACACGAATTTATGGCTATGGGCAACACATAATCCTAGTGCAATATGATACTGGGGTTATTAAGATGT
GTCCCAGGCAGGGACCAAGACAGGTGAACCATGTTGTTACACTCTATTTGTAACAAGGGGAAAGAGAGTG
GACGCCGACAGCAGCGGACTCCACTGGTTGTCTCTAACACCCCCGAAAATTAAACGGGGCTCCACGCCAA
TGGGGCCCATAAACAAAGACAAGTGGCCACTCTTTTTTTTGAAATTGTGGAGTGGGGGCACGCGTCAGCC
CCCACACGCCGCCCTGCGGTTTTGGACTGTAAAATAAGGGTGTAATAACTTGGCTGATTGTAACCCCGCT
AACCACTGCGGTCAAACCACTTGCCCACAAAACCACTAATGGCACCCCGGGGAATACCTGCATAAGTAGG
TGGGCGGGCCAAGATAGGGGCGCGATTGCTGCGATCTGGAGGACAAATTACACACACTTGCGCCTGAGCG
CCAAGCACAGGGTTGTTGGTCCTCATATTCACGAGGTCGCTGAGAGCACGGTGGGCTAATGTTGCCATGG
GTAGCATATACTACCCAAATATCTGGATAGCATATGCTATCCTAATCTATATCTGGGTAGCATAGGCTAT
CCTAATCTATATCTGGGTAGCATATGCTATCCTAATCTATATCTGGGTAGTATATGCTATCCTAATTTAT
ATCTGGGTAGCATAGGCTATCCTAATCTATATCTGGGTAGCATATGCTATCCTAATCTATATCTGGGTAG
TATATGCTATCCTAATCTGTATCCGGGTAGCATATGCTATCCTAATAGAGATTAGGGTAGTATATGCTAT
CCTAATTTATATCTGGGTAGCATATACTACCCAAATATCTGGATAGCATATGCTATCCTAATCTATATCT
GGGTAGCATATGCTATCCTAATCTATATCTGGGTAGCATAGGCTATCCTAATCTATATCTGGGTAGCATA
TGCTATCCTAATCTATATCTGGGTAGTATATGCTATCCTAATTTATATCTGGGTAGCATAGGCTATCCTA
ATCTATATCTGGGTAGCATATGCTATCCTAATCTATATCTGGGTAGTATATGCTATCCTAATCTGTATCC
GGGTAGCATATGCTATCCTCATGATAAGCTGTCAAACATGAGAATTTTCTTGAAGACGAAAGGGCCTCGT
GATACGCCTATTTTTATAGGTTAATGTCATGATAATAATGGTTTCTTAGACGTCAGGTGGCACTTTTCGG
GGAAATGTGCGCGGAACCCCTATTTGTTTATTTTTCTAAATACATTCAAATATGTATCCGCTCATGAGAC
AATAACCCTGATAAATGCTTCAATAATATTGAAAAAGGAAGAGTATGAGTATTCAACATTTCCGTGTCGC
CCTTATTCCCTTTTTTGCGGCATTTTGCCTTCCTGTTTTTGCTCACCCAGAAACGCTGGTGAAAGTAAAA
GATGCTGAAGATCAGTTGGGTGCACGAGTGGGTTACATCGAACTGGATCTCAACAGCGGTAAGATCCTTG
AGAGTTTTCGCCCCGAAGAACGTTTTCCAATGATGAGCACTTTTAAAGTTCTGCTATGTGGCGCGGTATT
ATCCCGTGTTGACGCCGGGCAAGAGCAACTCGGTCGCCGCATACACTATTCTCAGAATGACTTGGTTGAG
TACTCACCAGTCACAGAAAAGCATCTTACGGATGGCATGACAGTAAGAGAATTATGCAGTGCTGCCATAA
CCATGAGTGATAACACTGCGGCCAACTTACTTCTGACAACGATCGGAGGACCGAAGGAGCTAACCGCTTT
TTTGCACAACATGGGGGATCATGTAACTCGCCTTGATCGTTGGGAACCGGAGCTGAATGAAGCCATACCA
AACGACGAGCGTGACACCACGATGCCTGCAGCAATGGCAACAACGTTGCGCAAACTATTAACTGGCGAAC
TACTTACTCTAGCTTCCCGGCAACAATTAATAGACTGGATGGAGGCGGATAAAGTTGCAGGACCACTTCT
GCGCTCGGCCCTTCCGGCTGGCTGGTTTATTGCTGATAAATCTGGAGCCGGTGAGCGTGGGTCTCGCGGT
ATCATTGCAGCACTGGGGCCAGATGGTAAGCCCTCCCGTATCGTAGTTATCTACACGACGGGGAGTCAGG
CAACTATGGATGAACGAAATAGACAGATCGCTGAGATAGGTGCCTCACTGATTAAGCATTGGTAACTGTC
AGACCAAGTTTACTCATATATACTTTAGATTGATTTAAAACTTCATTTTTAATTTAAAAGGATCTAGGTG
AAGATCCTTTTTGATAATCTCATGACCAAAATCCCTTAACGTGAGTTTTCGTTCCACTGAGCGTCAGACC
CCGTAGAAAAGATCAAAGGATCTTCTTGAGATCCTTTTTTTCTGCGCGTAATCTGCTGCTTGCAAACAAA
AAAACCACCGCTACCAGCGGTGGTTTGTTTGCCGGATCAAGAGCTACCAACTCTTTTTCCGAAGGTAACT
GGCTTCAGCAGAGCGCAGATACCAAATACTGTTCTTCTAGTGTAGCCGTAGTTAGGCCACCACTTCAAGA
ACTCTGTAGCACCGCCTACATACCTCGCTCTGCTAATCCTGTTACCAGTGGCTGCTGCCAGTGGCGATAA
GTCGTGTCTTACCGGGTTGGACTCAAGACGATAGTTACCGGATAAGGCGCAGCGGTCGGGCTGAACGGGG
GGTTCGTGCACACAGCCCAGCTTGGAGCGAACGACCTACACCGAACTGAGATACCTACAGCGTGAGCTAT
GAGAAAGCGCCACGCTTCCCGAAGGGAGAAAGGCGGACAGGTATCCGGTAAGCGGCAGGGTCGGAACAGG
AGAGCGCACGAGGGAGCTTCCAGGGGGAAACGCCTGGTATCTTTATAGTCCTGTCGGGTTTCGCCACCTC
TGACTTGAGCGTCGATTTTTGTGATGCTCGTCAGGGGGGCGGAGCCTATGGAAAAACGCCAGCAACGCGG
CCTTTTTACGGTTCCTGGCCTTTTGCTGGCCTTTTGCTCACATGTTCTTTCCTGCGTTATCCCCTGATTC
TGTGGATAACCGTATTACCGCCTTTGAGTGAGCTGATACCGCTCGCCGCAGCCGAACGACCGAGCGCAGC
GAGTCAGTGAGCGAGGAAGCGGAAGAGCGCCCAATACGCAAACCGCCTCTCCCCGCGCGTTGGCCGATTC
ATTAATGCAGCTGGCACGACAGGTTTCCCGACTGGAAAGCGGGCAGTGAGCGCAACGCAATTAATGTGAG
TTAGCTCACTCATTAGGCACCCCAGGCTTTACACTTTATGCTTCCGGCTCGTATGTTGTGTGGAATTGTG
AGCGGATAACAATTTCACACAGGAAACAGCTATGACCATGATTACGCCAAGCTCTAGCTAGAGGTCGACC
AATTCTCATGTTTGACAGCTTATCATCGCAGATCCGGGCAACGTTGTTGCCATTGCTGCAGGCGCAGAAC
TGGTAGGTATGGAAGATCTATACATTGAATCAATATTGGCAATTAGCCATATTAGTCATTGGTTATATAG
CATAAATCAATATTGGCTATTGGCCATTGCATACGTTGTATCTATATCATAATATGTACATTTATATTGG
CTCATGTCCAATATGACCGCCATGTTGACATTGATTATTGACTAGTTATTAATAGTAATCAATTACGGGG
TCATTAGTTCATAGCCCATATATGGAGTTCCGCGTTACATAACTTACGGTAAATGGCCCGCCTGGCTGAC
CGCCCAACGACCCCCGCCCATTGACGTCAATAATGACGTATGTTCCCATAGTAACGCCAATAGGGACTTT
CCATTGACGTCAATGGGTGGAGTATTTACGGTAAACTGCCCACTTGGCAGTACATCAAGTGTATCATATG
CCAAGTCCGCCCCCTATTGACGTCAATGACGGTAAATGGCCCGCCTGGCATTATGCCCAGTACATGACCT
TACGGGACTTTCCTACTTGGCAGTACATCTACGTATTAGTCATCGCTATTACCATGGTGATGCGGTTTTG
GCAGTACACCAATGGGCGTGGATAGCGGTTTGACTCACGGGGATTTCCAAGTCTCCACCCCATTGACGTC
AATGGGAGTTTGTTTTGGCACCAAAATCAACGGGACTTTCCAAAATGTCGTAATAACCCCGCCCCGTTGA
CGCAAATGGGCGGTAGGCGTGTACGGTGGGAGGTCTATATAAGCAGAGCTCGTTTAGTGAACCGTCAGAT
CCTCACTCTCTTCCGCATCGCTGTCTGCGAGGGCCAGCTGTTGGGCTCGCGGTTGAGGACAAACTCTTCG
CGGTCTTTCCAGTACTCTTGGATCGGAAACCCGTCGGCCTCCGAACGGTACTCCGCCACCGAGGGACCTG
AGCGAGTCCGCATCGACCGGATCGGAAAACCTCTCGAGAAAGGCGTCTAACCAGTCACAGTCGCAAGGTA
GGCTGAGCACCGTGGCGGGCGGCAGCGGGTGGCGGTCGGGGTTGTTTCTGGCGGAGGTGCTGCTGATGAT
GTAATTAAAGTAGGCGGTCTTGAGACGGCGGATGGTCGAGGTGAGGTGTGGCAGGCTTGAGATCCAGCTG
TTGGGGTGAGTACTCCCTCTCAAAAGCGGGCATTACTTCTGCGCTAAGATTGTCAGTTTCCAAAAACGAG
GAGGATTTGATATTCACCTGGCCCGATCTGGCCATACACTTGAGTGACAATGACATCCACTTTGCCTTTC
TCTCCACAGGTGTCCACTCCCAGGTCCAAGTTTAAACTGCGGCCGCCACCATGGCCCCTCATAGACCAGC
TCCTGCTCTCCTCTGTGCCCTGTCACTGGCCCTGTGCGCTCTGTCTCTGCCTGTCAGAGCCGCCACAGCT
TCTCGCGGAGCCTCTCAGGCTGGCGCTCCTCAGGGAAGAGTGCCCGAGGCCAGACCCAACAGCATGGTGG
TGGAGCACCCCGAGTTTCTGAAGGCCGGCAAAGAGCCCGGCCTGCAGATCTGGCGGGTGGAGAAGTTCGA
CCTGGTGCCCGTGCCCACCAACCTGTACGGCGACTTCTTCACCGGCGACGCCTACGTGATCCTGAAAACC
GTGCAGCTGCGGAACGGCAATCTGCAGTACGATCTGCACTACTGGCTGGGCAACGAGTGCAGCCAGGATG
AAAGCGGCGCTGCCGCCATCTTCACAGTGCAGCTGGACGACTACCTGAACGGCAGAGCCGTGCAGCACAG
AGAGGTGCAGGGCTTCGAGAGCGCCACCTTCCTGGGCTACTTCAAGAGCGGCCTGAAGTACAAGAAAGGC
GGCGTGGCC
[690 nt withheld, positions 7150-7839]
GGCCTGGGCCTGAGCTACCTGAGCAGCCACATTGCCAACGTGGAGCGGGTGCCCTTTGATGCCGCCACCC
TGCACACATCTACCGCCATGGCCGCCCAGCACGGCATGGATGACGACGGCACCGGCCAGAAGCAGATTTG
GCGGATCGAGGGCAGCAACAAGGTGCCAGTGGACCCTGCCACCTACGGCCAGTTCTACGGCGGCGACAGC
TACATCATCCTGTACAACTACCGGCACGGCGGCAGACAGGGCCAGATCATCTACAACTGGCAGGGAGCCC
AGAGCACACAGGATGAGGTGGCCGCCAGCGCCATTCTGACCGCCCAGCTGGATGAGGAACTGGGCGGCAC
ACCCGTGCAGTCTCGGGTGGTGCAGGGCAAAGAACCCGCCCACCTGATGAGCCTGTTCGGCGGCAAGCCC
ATGATCATCTATAAGGGCGGCACCAGCAGAGAAGGCGGACAGACCGCCCCAGCCAGCACCAGACTGTTTC
AGGTCCGGGCCAATAGTGCAGGCGCAACCAGAGCTGTGGAGGTGCTGCCTAAGGCTGGTGCTCTGAACAG
CAACGACGCCTTCGTGCTGAAAACCCCCAGCGCCGCCTATCTGTGGGTCGGCACAGGCGCCAGCGAGGCC
GAAAAGACAGGCGCCCAGGAACTGCTGAGAGTCCTGAGAGCCCAGCCTGTCCAGGTGGCCGAAGGAAGCG
AGCCTGATGGCTTTTGGGAGGCCCTCGGAGGAAAGGCCGCCTACAGAACCAGCCCCAGACTGAAGGACAA
GAAGATGGACGCCCACCCCCCTAGACTGTTCGCCTGCTCCAACAAGATCGGCAGATTCGTGATCGAGGAA
GTGCCCGGCGAGCTGATGCAGGAAGATCTGGCCACCGACGACGTGATGCTGCTGGATACTTGGGATCAGG
TGTTCGTCTGGGTCGGGAAGGACAGCCAGGAAGAGGAAAAGACCGAGGCCCTGACCAGCGCCAAGCGGTA
CATCGAGACAGACCCCGCCAACAGAGACAGACGGACCCCCATCACCGTGGTCAAGCAGGGCTTTGAGCCC
CCCAGCTTCGTGGGCTGGTTCCTGGGCTGGGACGACGACTATTGGAGCGTGGACCCCCTGGATAGAGCTA
TGGCTGAACTGGCCGCTGGCGCGCC
Features (pLannotate 1.2.2; 19 found; start..end, strand, type, name):
    713..768     +  polyA_signal   β-globin poly(A) signal: rabbit β-globin polyadenylation signal (Gil and Proudfoot, 1987)
   1282..2963    -  rep_origin     oriP (fragment): Epstein-Barr virus oriP replication origin (Yates et al., 2000)
   3090..3194    +  promoter       AmpR promoter: bla
   3195..4055    +  CDS            AmpR: β-lactamase; bla; confers resistance to ampicillin, carbenicillin, and related antibiotics
   4226..4814    +  rep_origin     ori: high-copy-number ColE1/pMB1/pBR322/pUC origin of replication
   4997..5089    +  CDS            lacI (fragment): lac repressor; lacI; The lac repressor binds to the lac operator to inhibit transcription in E. coli. This inhibition can be relieved by adding lactose or isopropyl-β-D-thiogalactopyranoside (IPTG).
   5102..5123    +  protein_bind   CAP binding site: CAP binding activates transcription in the presence of cAMP. E. coli catabolite activator protein
   5138..5168    +  promoter       lac promoter: promoter for the E. coli lac operon
   5176..5192    +  protein_bind   lac operator: The lac repressor binds to the lac operator to inhibit transcription in E. coli. This inhibition can be relieved by adding lactose or isopropyl-β-D-thiogalactopyranoside (IPTG). lac repressor encoded by lacI
   5262..5278    +  promoter       tet promoter (fragment): E. coli promoter for tetracycline efflux protein gene
   5288..5313    -  CDS            bla(M) (fragment): β-lactamase lacking the signal sequence; bla(M); allows cytosolic expression of β-lactamase
   5487..5866    +  enhancer       CMV enhancer: human cytomegalovirus immediate early enhancer
   5868..6067    +  promoter       CMV promoter: human cytomegalovirus (CMV) immediate early promoter
   6135..6173    +  misc_feature   Ad SA (fragment): adenovirus major late transcript splice acceptor (Friedrich and Soriano, 1991)
   6206..6415    -  CDS            PTP (fragment): TERM_ADE02 - Experimental evidence at protein level: Swiss-Prot protein existence level 1. Protein covalently bound to the viral DNA that acts as a primer for viral genomic replication by DNA strand displacement. Assembles on the viral origin of replication in an initiation complex with viral polymerase, DBP, host NFIA and host POU2F1/OCT1. During initiation, the polymerase covalently couples the first dCTP with Ser- 580 of pTP. The terminal protein stimulates the template activity over 20 fold compared to protein-free templates. Neo-synthesized viral genomes are linked to two preterminal prot
   6446..6535    +  intron         chimeric intron (fragment): chimera between introns from adenovirus and immunoglobulin heavy chain genes
   6554..6600    +  CDS            IgH signal sequence (fragment): signal sequence from the mouse immunoglobulin heavy chain variable region
   6631..8976    +  CDS            GSN (sequence partly withheld): GELS_HUMAN - Experimental evidence at protein level: Swiss-Prot protein existence level 1. Calcium-regulated, actin-modulating protein that binds to the plus (or barbed) ends of actin monomers or filaments, preventing monomer exchange (end-blocking or capping). It can promote the assembly of monomers into filaments (nucleation) as well as sever filaments already formed. Plays a role in ciliogenesis. From Homo sapiens (Human).
   8977..553     +  CDS            Cd4 (fragment) (across the origin): CD4_RAT - Experimental evidence at protein level: Swiss-Prot protein existence level 1. Integral membrane glycoprotein that plays an essential role in the immune response and serves multiple functions in responses against both external and internal offenses. In T-cells, functions primarily as a coreceptor for MHC class II molecule:peptide complex. The antigens presented by class II peptides are derived from extracellular proteins while class I peptides are derived from cytosolic proteins. Interacts simultaneously with the T-cell receptor (TCR) and the MHC class II presented by antigen presenti
