[The description below was written by a language model from this plasmid's Addgene catalogue record and pLannotate feature annotations shown in this document.]
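Description:
GSN-bio-His is a mammalian expression plasmid built on the pTT3 backbone for transient production of a secreted, tagged form of human gelsolin (GSN). It is about 9 kb, is propagated in E. coli at high copy from a ColE1/pUC-type origin, and is selected with ampicillin through the β-lactamase gene. The backbone also carries a fragment of the Epstein-Barr virus oriP, which supports episomal maintenance and enhanced expression in mammalian cells that supply EBNA1. Small lac, tet and bla fragments in the annotation appear to be cloning remnants with no stated function.

Expression is driven by the CMV enhancer and promoter. This is followed by adenovirus-derived leader and splice elements and a chimeric intron fragment; a reverse-strand adenoviral "PTP" hit in this region probably reflects that leader sequence and not an intended coding region. The chemically synthesised GSN insert (about 2.4 kb) lies between retained NotI and AscI sites. The catalogue describes it as the full-length gelsolin precursor ectodomain. A short fragment resembling an immunoglobulin heavy chain signal sequence is annotated just upstream, but the record does not say whether it is used.

GSN is fused in frame at its C terminus to rat CD4 domains 3 and 4, then to an enzymatic biotinylation sequence, a linker and a His tag, and the transcript ends at a rabbit β-globin polyadenylation signal. The biotinylation and His sequences are not annotated separately in the feature table. The His tag allows affinity purification, the biotinylation sequence allows oriented capture on streptavidin, and the CD4 domains provide a common tag shared across the series. The associated publication used a human platelet receptor protein microarray to screen for extracellular protein interactions.
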