Addgene plasmid #52067: GSN-bio-His
Purpose: Expresses full-length Gelsolin precursor ectodomain in mammalian cells. C-terminal rat Cd4d3+4 tag, biotinylation sequence and His tag.
Depositing lab: Gavin Wright. Depositing organization: Wellcome Sanger Institute. Publication: A human platelet receptor protein microarray identifies FcepsilonR1alpha as an activating PEAR1 ligand. Sun Y, Vandenbriele C, Kauskot A, Verhamme P, Hoylaerts MF, Wright GJ. Mol Cell Proteomics. 2015 Feb 23. pii: mcp.M114.046946. 10.1074/mcp.M114.046946 PubMed 25713122.
Backbone
  Vector backbone: pTT3
  Backbone manufacturer: Yves Durocher, NRC
  Backbone size w/o insert (bp): 6618
  Total vector size (bp): 8984
  Modifications to backbone: Rat CD4 d3+4, enzymatic biotinylation sequence, linker and His tag (CD4d3+4-BioLHis).
  Vector type: Mammalian Expression
Growth in bacteria
  Bacterial resistance: Ampicillin, 100 μg/mL
  Growth temperature: 37°C
  Growth strain: Top10
  Copy number: High Copy
Gene/Insert
  Gene/Insert name: GSN (alt name: gelsolin)
  Species: H. sapiens (human)
  Insert size (bp): 2366
  Entrez Gene: GSN (a.k.a. ADF, AGEL)
  Promoter: CMV
  Tag / fusion protein: rat CD4 d3+4 (C terminal on backbone); enzymatic biotinylation sequence (C terminal on backbone); His tag (C terminal on backbone)
  Cloning method: Restriction Enzyme; 5′ cloning site NotI (not destroyed); 3′ cloning site AscI (not destroyed)
  Sequencing primers: 5′ CMV-fwd
Resource information
  A portion of this plasmid was derived from a plasmid made by: Insert was chemically synthesised.
Terms and licenses: Academic/Nonprofit Terms; Industry Terms: Not Available to Industry
Depositor comments: Article ref 123
How to cite: GSN-bio-His was a gift from Gavin Wright (Addgene plasmid # 52067 ; http://n2t.net/addgene:52067 ; RRID:Addgene_52067)
