>Addgene plasmid #52067 | GSN-bio-His | addgene partial sequence | sequence record 94570 | pMT2-F 5'-TTGCCTTTCTCTCCACAGGT-3'
ACTGCGGCCGCCACCATGGCCCCTCATAGACCAGCTCCTGCTCTCCTCTGTGCCCTGTCACTGGCCCTGT
GCGCTCTGTCTCTGCCTGTCAGAGCCGCCACAGCTTCTCGCGGAGCCTCTCAGGCTGGCGCTCCTCAGGG
AAGAGTGCCCGAGGCCAGACCCAACAGCATGGTGGTGGAGCACCCCGAGTTTCTGAAGGCCGGCAAAGAG
CCCGGCCTGCAGATCTGGCGGGTGGAGAAGTTCGACCTGGTGCCCGTGCCCACCAACCTGTACGGCGACT
TCTTCACCGGCGACGCCTACGTGATCCTGAAAACCGTGCAGCTGCGGAACGGCAATCTGCAGTACGATCT
GCACTACTGGCTGGGCAACGAGTGCAGCCAGGATGAAAGCGGCGCTGCCGCCATCTTCACAGTGCAGCTG
GACGACTACCTGAACGGCAGAGCCGTGCAGCACAGAGAGGTGCAGGGCTTCGAGAGCGCCACCTTCCTGG
GCTACTTCAAGAGCGGCCTGAAGTACAAGAAAGGCGGCGTGGCC
[266 nt withheld, positions 535-800]
