>Addgene plasmid #52067 | GSN-bio-His | addgene partial sequence | sequence record 94790 | rb_glob_PA_term-R 5'-CCCATATGTCCTTCCGAGTG-3'
AATAAATTTCCTTTATTAGCCAGAGGTCGAGGTCGGGGGATCCTTAATTAATCACGTGTCTAGACTCAAT
GGTGGTGATGGTGGTGGGGGCCCAGAGGGGCCAGAGGAGGCAGGTTCCTGTCCCTGTGGTTCCACAGCAT
CTTCTGGGCGTCCAGGATGTGGTGCAGGCTGCCGGAATTCAACCCTTTGGATAAAACCTGGATCTTGGAG
TCCATCTTGACCTCTTCACCTTCACTCAGTAGACATTGCCACACCCCTGCTTCAGGGGCCTGCACTTGAA
TCACTTTCTCCTGCCTGGAGACCCTGGCCTCCTGATTCTCCTGCTTCAAGATCAGTCTCATCTTGGGTGA
GGTGGGTCCCATCACCTCACAGGTCAAAGTGTTGCTGTCGGGCTGAGTCACTTTCATCACCACCAGGTTC
ACTTCCTGATACAGTATCCCTCTGTCCAGAGTCAGGGTCAGGTTGCCAGAACCAGCAAACTGAAGGGAGA
CCTGGGGTATCTGAAGGGTGAGTGGGAGCGTTTCGGACAGCTGGAACTTGGGGTTGCTAGTAGACTTCTG
CACAGACACCTTTTGGTTCTTTAGGGAGAAGGTGATCCAGGACTGGGAAGAAGGAGCCTTCTCTGCCTTC
CATCTCAACTCTCCCTGCAGGCTTTCCTCTCCAAGGTTGAGTGGGAAGGAGAACTCCGCTGACTCCCCCT
CACTCTTATAGGCCGTGATGGAGGTCGACGGCGCGCCAGCGGCCAGTTCAGCCATAGCTCTATCCAGGGG
GTCCACGCTCCAATAGTCGTCGTCCCAGCCCAGGAACCAGCCCACGAAGCTGGGGGGCTCAAAGCCCTGC
TTGACCACGGTGATGGGGGTCCGTCTGTCTCTGTTGGCGGGGTCTGTCTCGATGTACCGCTTGGCG
